Addgene plasmid #113770: pCREB1.1.0-gDNA
Purpose: CRISPR plasmid for expression of Cas9 and gRNA targeting human transcription factor CREB1
Depositing lab: Kevin White. Depositing organization: University of Chicago.
Backbone
  Vector backbone: pX330
  Backbone manufacturer: Zhang lab (Addgene plasmid ID: 42230)
  Vector type: Mammalian Expression, CRISPR
Growth in bacteria
  Bacterial resistance: Ampicillin, 100 μg/mL
  Growth temperature: 37°C
  Growth strain: DH5alpha
  Copy number: High Copy
Gene/Insert
  Gene/Insert name: CREB1
  gRNA/shRNA sequence: GCCACAAATCAGATTAATTT GGG
  Species: H. sapiens (human)
  Entrez Gene: CREB1 (a.k.a. CREB, CREB-1)
  Cloning method: Restriction Enzyme; 5′ cloning site BbsI (destroyed during cloning); 3′ cloning site BbsI (destroyed during cloning)
  Sequencing primers: 5′ hU6-F (5'-GAGGGCCTATTTCCCATGATT-3')
Terms and licenses: Academic/Nonprofit Terms; Industry Terms: Not Available to Industry
Depositor comments: gRNA sequence listed includes 20 nucleotide target sequence, followed by the uncloned PAM sequence. The PAM sequence is not present in the plasmid. Use with plasmid pCREB1-donor
How to cite: pCREB1.1.0-gDNA was a gift from Kevin White (Addgene plasmid # 113770 ; http://n2t.net/addgene:113770 ; RRID:Addgene_113770)
