[The description below was written by a language model from this plasmid's Addgene catalogue record and pLannotate feature annotations shown in this document.]
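Description:
pCREB1.1.0-gDNA is a mammalian-expression CRISPR plasmid built on the pX330 backbone, an all-in-one vector that delivers both Streptococcus pyogenes Cas9 and a single guide RNA from one molecule. It is propagated in E. coli as a high-copy plasmid through a ColE1/pUC-type origin and selected with ampicillin via the β-lactamase gene. An f1/M13 phage origin and a single AAV2 inverted terminal repeat are also annotated as backbone remnants; with only one ITR, nothing in the record suggests the plasmid is meant for AAV packaging.

The payload consists of two expression units. A human U6 RNA polymerase III promoter drives a 20-nucleotide spacer targeting the human transcription factor gene CREB1, fused to the S. pyogenes gRNA scaffold. The spacer was inserted between BbsI sites that were destroyed during cloning, and the PAM listed in the catalogue is not part of the plasmid. Downstream, a hybrid promoter made of the CMV enhancer, chicken β-actin promoter and a hybrid CBA/MVM intron drives Cas9. The annotation splits this coding sequence into contiguous N- and C-terminal portions, which together form one reading frame ending in a nucleoplasmin nuclear localization signal, followed by a bGH polyadenylation signal.

The depositor's sequence and the repository's sequencing result have essentially the same layout but differ by about 60 nt, mostly within the chicken β-actin promoter region, which is annotated as fragmented in the sequenced version. The depositor notes that the plasmid is meant to be used with a companion plasmid, pCREB1-donor, which implies Cas9 cleavage at the CREB1 locus to promote donor-templated editing. The nature of the intended edit is not stated.
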