Features (pLannotate 1.2.2; 18 found; start..end, strand, type, name):
     79..122     +  misc_RNA       gRNA scaffold (fragment): guide RNA scaffold for the Streptococcus pyogenes CRISPR/Cas9 system
    169..454     +  enhancer       CMV enhancer: human cytomegalovirus immediate early enhancer; contains an 18-bp deletion relative to the standard CMV enhancer
    456..733     +  promoter       chicken β-actin promoter: No description available
    734..962     +  intron         hybrid intron: hybrid between chicken β-actin (CBA) and minute virus of mice (MMV) introns (Gray et al., 2011)
   1100..2701    +  CDS            Cas9(N): N-terminal portion of Streptococcus pyogenes Cas9 (Zetsche et al., 2015)
   2702..5200    +  CDS            Cas9(C): C-terminal portion of Streptococcus pyogenes Cas9 (Zetsche et al., 2015)
   5201..5248    +  CDS            nucleoplasmin NLS: bipartite nuclear localization signal from nucleoplasmin
   5282..5393    +  polyA_signal   bGH poly(A) signal: bovine growth hormone polyadenylation signal
   5498..5638    +  repeat_region  AAV2 ITR: inverted terminal repeat of adeno-associated virus serotype 2 inverted
   5643..5694    -  misc_feature   bom (fragment): basis of mobility region from pBR322
   5713..6093    +  rep_origin     M13 ori (sequence partly withheld): M13 bacteriophage origin of replication; arrow indicates direction of (+) strand synthesis
   6169..6218    -  misc_feature   bom (fragment): basis of mobility region from pBR322
   6320..6355    -  CDS            rop (fragment): Rop protein, which maintains plasmids at low copy number; rop
   6450..6554    +  promoter       AmpR promoter: bla
   6555..7415    +  CDS            AmpR: β-lactamase; bla; confers resistance to ampicillin, carbenicillin, and related antibiotics
   7586..8174    +  rep_origin     ori: high-copy-number ColE1/pMB1/pBR322/pUC origin of replication
   8236..8476    +  promoter       U6 promoter: RNA polymerase III promoter for human U6 snRNA
   8505..72      +  misc_RNA       gRNA scaffold (across the origin): guide RNA scaffold for the Streptococcus pyogenes CRISPR/Cas9 system
>Addgene plasmid #113770 | pCREB1.1.0-gDNA | depositor full sequence | sequence record 214731 | Full Sequence
TAGAGCTAGAAATAGCAAGTTAAAATAAGGCTAGTCCGTTATCAACTTGAAAAAGTGGCACCGAGTCGGT
GCTTTTTTGTTTTAGAGCTAGAAATAGCAAGTTAAAATAAGGCTAGTCCGTTTTTAGCGCGTGCGCCAAT
TCTGCAGACAAATGGCTCTAGAGGTACCCGTTACATAACTTACGGTAAATGGCCCGCCTGGCTGACCGCC
CAACGACCCCCGCCCATTGACGTCAATAGTAACGCCAATAGGGACTTTCCATTGACGTCAATGGGTGGAG
TATTTACGGTAAACTGCCCACTTGGCAGTACATCAAGTGTATCATATGCCAAGTACGCCCCCTATTGACG
TCAATGACGGTAAATGGCCCGCCTGGCATTGTGCCCAGTACATGACCTTATGGGACTTTCCTACTTGGCA
GTACATCTACGTATTAGTCATCGCTATTACCATGGTCGAGGTGAGCCCCACGTTCTGCTTCACTCTCCCC
ATCTCCCCCCCCTCCCCACCCCCAATTTTGTATTTATTTATTTTTTAATTATTTTGTGCAGCGATGGGGG
CGGGGGGGGGGGGGGGGCGCGCGCCAGGCGGGGCGGGGCGGGGCGAGGGGCGGGGCGGGGCGAGGCGGAG
AGGTGCGGCGGCAGCCAATCAGAGCGGCGCGCTCCGAAAGTTTCCTTTTATGGCGAGGCGGCGGCGGCGG
CGGCCCTATAAAAAGCGAAGCGCGCGGCGGGCGGGAGTCGCTGCGACGCTGCCTTCGCCCCGTGCCCCGC
TCCGCCGCCGCCTCGCGCCGCCCGCCCCGGCTCTGACTGACCGCGTTACTCCCACAGGTGAGCGGGCGGG
ACGGCCCTTCTCCTCCGGGCTGTAATTAGCTGAGCAAGAGGTAAGGGTTTAAGGGATGGTTGGTTGGTGG
GGTATTAATGTTTAATTACCTGGAGCACCTGCCTGAAATCACTTTTTTTCAGGTTGGACCGGTGCCACCA
TGGACTATAAGGACCACGACGGAGACTACAAGGATCATGATATTGATTACAAAGACGATGACGATAAGAT
GGCCCCAAAGAAGAAGCGGAAGGTCGGTATCCACGGAGTCCCAGCAGCCGACAAGAAGTACAGCATCGGC
CTGGACATCGGCACCAACTCTGTGGGCTGGGCCGTGATCACCGACGAGTACAAGGTGCCCAGCAAGAAAT
TCAAGGTGCTGGGCAACACCGACCGGCACAGCATCAAGAAGAACCTGATCGGAGCCCTGCTGTTCGACAG
CGGCGAAACAGCCGAGGCCACCCGGCTGAAGAGAACCGCCAGAAGAAGATACACCAGACGGAAGAACCGG
ATCTGCTATCTGCAAGAGATCTTCAGCAACGAGATGGCCAAGGTGGACGACAGCTTCTTCCACAGACTGG
AAGAGTCCTTCCTGGTGGAAGAGGATAAGAAGCACGAGCGGCACCCCATCTTCGGCAACATCGTGGACGA
GGTGGCCTACCACGAGAAGTACCCCACCATCTACCACCTGAGAAAGAAACTGGTGGACAGCACCGACAAG
GCCGACCTGCGGCTGATCTATCTGGCCCTGGCCCACATGATCAAGTTCCGGGGCCACTTCCTGATCGAGG
GCGACCTGAACCCCGACAACAGCGACGTGGACAAGCTGTTCATCCAGCTGGTGCAGACCTACAACCAGCT
GTTCGAGGAAAACCCCATCAACGCCAGCGGCGTGGACGCCAAGGCCATCCTGTCTGCCAGACTGAGCAAG
AGCAGACGGCTGGAAAATCTGATCGCCCAGCTGCCCGGCGAGAAGAAGAATGGCCTGTTCGGAAACCTGA
TTGCCCTGAGCCTGGGCCTGACCCCCAACTTCAAGAGCAACTTCGACCTGGCCGAGGATGCCAAACTGCA
GCTGAGCAAGGACACCTACGACGACGACCTGGACAACCTGCTGGCCCAGATCGGCGACCAGTACGCCGAC
CTGTTTCTGGCCGCCAAGAACCTGTCCGACGCCATCCTGCTGAGCGACATCCTGAGAGTGAACACCGAGA
TCACCAAGGCCCCCCTGAGCGCCTCTATGATCAAGAGATACGACGAGCACCACCAGGACCTGACCCTGCT
GAAAGCTCTCGTGCGGCAGCAGCTGCCTGAGAAGTACAAAGAGATTTTCTTCGACCAGAGCAAGAACGGC
TACGCCGGCTACATTGACGGCGGAGCCAGCCAGGAAGAGTTCTACAAGTTCATCAAGCCCATCCTGGAAA
AGATGGACGGCACCGAGGAACTGCTCGTGAAGCTGAACAGAGAGGACCTGCTGCGGAAGCAGCGGACCTT
CGACAACGGCAGCATCCCCCACCAGATCCACCTGGGAGAGCTGCACGCCATTCTGCGGCGGCAGGAAGAT
TTTTACCCATTCCTGAAGGACAACCGGGAAAAGATCGAGAAGATCCTGACCTTCCGCATCCCCTACTACG
TGGGCCCTCTGGCCAGGGGAAACAGCAGATTCGCCTGGATGACCAGAAAGAGCGAGGAAACCATCACCCC
CTGGAACTTCGAGGAAGTGGTGGACAAGGGCGCTTCCGCCCAGAGCTTCATCGAGCGGATGACCAACTTC
GATAAGAACCTGCCCAACGAGAAGGTGCTGCCCAAGCACAGCCTGCTGTACGAGTACTTCACCGTGTATA
ACGAGCTGACCAAAGTGAAATACGTGACCGAGGGAATGAGAAAGCCCGCCTTCCTGAGCGGCGAGCAGAA
AAAGGCCATCGTGGACCTGCTGTTCAAGACCAACCGGAAAGTGACCGTGAAGCAGCTGAAAGAGGACTAC
TTCAAGAAAATCGAGTGCTTCGACTCCGTGGAAATCTCCGGCGTGGAAGATCGGTTCAACGCCTCCCTGG
GCACATACCACGATCTGCTGAAAATTATCAAGGACAAGGACTTCCTGGACAATGAGGAAAACGAGGACAT
TCTGGAAGATATCGTGCTGACCCTGACACTGTTTGAGGACAGAGAGATGATCGAGGAACGGCTGAAAACC
TATGCCCACCTGTTCGACGACAAAGTGATGAAGCAGCTGAAGCGGCGGAGATACACCGGCTGGGGCAGGC
TGAGCCGGAAGCTGATCAACGGCATCCGGGACAAGCAGTCCGGCAAGACAATCCTGGATTTCCTGAAGTC
CGACGGCTTCGCCAACAGAAACTTCATGCAGCTGATCCACGACGACAGCCTGACCTTTAAAGAGGACATC
CAGAAAGCCCAGGTGTCCGGCCAGGGCGATAGCCTGCACGAGCACATTGCCAATCTGGCCGGCAGCCCCG
CCATTAAGAAGGGCATCCTGCAGACAGTGAAGGTGGTGGACGAGCTCGTGAAAGTGATGGGCCGGCACAA
GCCCGAGAACATCGTGATCGAAATGGCCAGAGAGAACCAGACCACCCAGAAGGGACAGAAGAACAGCCGC
GAGAGAATGAAGCGGATCGAAGAGGGCATCAAAGAGCTGGGCAGCCAGATCCTGAAAGAACACCCCGTGG
AAAACACCCAGCTGCAGAACGAGAAGCTGTACCTGTACTACCTGCAGAATGGGCGGGATATGTACGTGGA
CCAGGAACTGGACATCAACCGGCTGTCCGACTACGATGTGGACCATATCGTGCCTCAGAGCTTTCTGAAG
GACGACTCCATCGACAACAAGGTGCTGACCAGAAGCGACAAGAACCGGGGCAAGAGCGACAACGTGCCCT
CCGAAGAGGTCGTGAAGAAGATGAAGAACTACTGGCGGCAGCTGCTGAACGCCAAGCTGATTACCCAGAG
AAAGTTCGACAATCTGACCAAGGCCGAGAGAGGCGGCCTGAGCGAACTGGATAAGGCCGGCTTCATCAAG
AGACAGCTGGTGGAAACCCGGCAGATCACAAAGCACGTGGCACAGATCCTGGACTCCCGGATGAACACTA
AGTACGACGAGAATGACAAGCTGATCCGGGAAGTGAAAGTGATCACCCTGAAGTCCAAGCTGGTGTCCGA
TTTCCGGAAGGATTTCCAGTTTTACAAAGTGCGCGAGATCAACAACTACCACCACGCCCACGACGCCTAC
CTGAACGCCGTCGTGGGAACCGCCCTGATCAAAAAGTACCCTAAGCTGGAAAGCGAGTTCGTGTACGGCG
ACTACAAGGTGTACGACGTGCGGAAGATGATCGCCAAGAGCGAGCAGGAAATCGGCAAGGCTACCGCCAA
GTACTTCTTCTACAGCAACATCATGAACTTTTTCAAGACCGAGATTACCCTGGCCAACGGCGAGATCCGG
AAGCGGCCTCTGATCGAGACAAACGGCGAAACCGGGGAGATCGTGTGGGATAAGGGCCGGGATTTTGCCA
CCGTGCGGAAAGTGCTGAGCATGCCCCAAGTGAATATCGTGAAAAAGACCGAGGTGCAGACAGGCGGCTT
CAGCAAAGAGTCTATCCTGCCCAAGAGGAACAGCGATAAGCTGATCGCCAGAAAGAAGGACTGGGACCCT
AAGAAGTACGGCGGCTTCGACAGCCCCACCGTGGCCTATTCTGTGCTGGTGGTGGCCAAAGTGGAAAAGG
GCAAGTCCAAGAAACTGAAGAGTGTGAAAGAGCTGCTGGGGATCACCATCATGGAAAGAAGCAGCTTCGA
GAAGAATCCCATCGACTTTCTGGAAGCCAAGGGCTACAAAGAAGTGAAAAAGGACCTGATCATCAAGCTG
CCTAAGTACTCCCTGTTCGAGCTGGAAAACGGCCGGAAGAGAATGCTGGCCTCTGCCGGCGAACTGCAGA
AGGGAAACGAACTGGCCCTGCCCTCCAAATATGTGAACTTCCTGTACCTGGCCAGCCACTATGAGAAGCT
GAAGGGCTCCCCCGAGGATAATGAGCAGAAACAGCTGTTTGTGGAACAGCACAAGCACTACCTGGACGAG
ATCATCGAGCAGATCAGCGAGTTCTCCAAGAGAGTGATCCTGGCCGACGCTAATCTGGACAAAGTGCTGT
CCGCCTACAACAAGCACCGGGATAAGCCCATCAGAGAGCAGGCCGAGAATATCATCCACCTGTTTACCCT
GACCAATCTGGGAGCCCCTGCCGCCTTCAAGTACTTTGACACCACCATCGACCGGAAGAGGTACACCAGC
ACCAAAGAGGTGCTGGACGCCACCCTGATCCACCAGAGCATCACCGGCCTGTACGAGACACGGATCGACC
TGTCTCAGCTGGGAGGCGACAAAAGGCCGGCGGCCACGAAAAAGGCCGGCCAGGCAAAAAAGAAAAAGTA
AGAATTCCTAGAGCTCGCTGATCAGCCTCGACTGTGCCTTCTAGTTGCCAGCCATCTGTTGTTTGCCCCT
CCCCCGTGCCTTCCTTGACCCTGGAAGGTGCCACTCCCACTGTCCTTTCCTAATAAAATGAGGAAATTGC
ATCGCATTGTCTGAGTAGGTGTCATTCTATTCTGGGGGGTGGGGTGGGGCAGGACAGCAAGGGGGAGGAT
TGGGAAGAGAATAGCAGGCATGCTGGGGAGCGGCCGCAGGAACCCCTAGTGATGGAGTTGGCCACTCCCT
CTCTGCGCGCTCGCTCGCTCACTGAGGCCGGGCGACCAAAGGTCGCCCGACGCCCGGGCTTTGCCCGGGC
GGCCTCAGTGAGCGAGCGAGCGCGCAGCTGCCTGCAGGGGCGCCTGATGCGGTATTTTCTCCTTACGCAT
CTGTGCGGTATTTCACACCGCATA
[142 nt withheld, positions 5695-5836]
C
[141 nt withheld, positions 5838-5978]
CCTTTGACGTTGGAGTCCACGTTCTTT
[37 nt withheld, positions 6006-6042]
ACCCTATCTCGGGCTATTCTTTTGATTTATAAGGGATTTTGCCGATTTCGGCCTATTGGTTAAAAAATGA
GCTGATTTAACAAAAATTTAACGCGAATTTTAACAAAATATTAACGTTTACAATTTTATGGTGCACTCTC
AGTACAATCTGCTCTGATGCCGCATAGTTAAGCCAGCCCCGACACCCGCCAACACCCGCTGACGCGCCCT
GACGGGCTTGTCTGCTCCCGGCATCCGCTTACAGACAAGCTGTGACCGTCTCCGGGAGCTGCATGTGTCA
GAGGTTTTCACCGTCATCACCGAAACGCGCGAGACGAAAGGGCCTCGTGATACGCCTATTTTTATAGGTT
AATGTCATGATAATAATGGTTTCTTAGACGTCAGGTGGCACTTTTCGGGGAAATGTGCGCGGAACCCCTA
TTTGTTTATTTTTCTAAATACATTCAAATATGTATCCGCTCATGAGACAATAACCCTGATAAATGCTTCA
ATAATATTGAAAAAGGAAGAGTATGAGTATTCAACATTTCCGTGTCGCCCTTATTCCCTTTTTTGCGGCA
TTTTGCCTTCCTGTTTTTGCTCACCCAGAAACGCTGGTGAAAGTAAAAGATGCTGAAGATCAGTTGGGTG
CACGAGTGGGTTACATCGAACTGGATCTCAACAGCGGTAAGATCCTTGAGAGTTTTCGCCCCGAAGAACG
TTTTCCAATGATGAGCACTTTTAAAGTTCTGCTATGTGGCGCGGTATTATCCCGTATTGACGCCGGGCAA
GAGCAACTCGGTCGCCGCATACACTATTCTCAGAATGACTTGGTTGAGTACTCACCAGTCACAGAAAAGC
ATCTTACGGATGGCATGACAGTAAGAGAATTATGCAGTGCTGCCATAACCATGAGTGATAACACTGCGGC
CAACTTACTTCTGACAACGATCGGAGGACCGAAGGAGCTAACCGCTTTTTTGCACAACATGGGGGATCAT
GTAACTCGCCTTGATCGTTGGGAACCGGAGCTGAATGAAGCCATACCAAACGACGAGCGTGACACCACGA
TGCCTGTAGCAATGGCAACAACGTTGCGCAAACTATTAACTGGCGAACTACTTACTCTAGCTTCCCGGCA
ACAATTAATAGACTGGATGGAGGCGGATAAAGTTGCAGGACCACTTCTGCGCTCGGCCCTTCCGGCTGGC
TGGTTTATTGCTGATAAATCTGGAGCCGGTGAGCGTGGAAGCCGCGGTATCATTGCAGCACTGGGGCCAG
ATGGTAAGCCCTCCCGTATCGTAGTTATCTACACGACGGGGAGTCAGGCAACTATGGATGAACGAAATAG
ACAGATCGCTGAGATAGGTGCCTCACTGATTAAGCATTGGTAACTGTCAGACCAAGTTTACTCATATATA
CTTTAGATTGATTTAAAACTTCATTTTTAATTTAAAAGGATCTAGGTGAAGATCCTTTTTGATAATCTCA
TGACCAAAATCCCTTAACGTGAGTTTTCGTTCCACTGAGCGTCAGACCCCGTAGAAAAGATCAAAGGATC
TTCTTGAGATCCTTTTTTTCTGCGCGTAATCTGCTGCTTGCAAACAAAAAAACCACCGCTACCAGCGGTG
GTTTGTTTGCCGGATCAAGAGCTACCAACTCTTTTTCCGAAGGTAACTGGCTTCAGCAGAGCGCAGATAC
CAAATACTGTCCTTCTAGTGTAGCCGTAGTTAGGCCACCACTTCAAGAACTCTGTAGCACCGCCTACATA
CCTCGCTCTGCTAATCCTGTTACCAGTGGCTGCTGCCAGTGGCGATAAGTCGTGTCTTACCGGGTTGGAC
TCAAGACGATAGTTACCGGATAAGGCGCAGCGGTCGGGCTGAACGGGGGGTTCGTGCACACAGCCCAGCT
TGGAGCGAACGACCTACACCGAACTGAGATACCTACAGCGTGAGCTATGAGAAAGCGCCACGCTTCCCGA
AGGGAGAAAGGCGGACAGGTATCCGGTAAGCGGCAGGGTCGGAACAGGAGAGCGCACGAGGGAGCTTCCA
GGGGGAAACGCCTGGTATCTTTATAGTCCTGTCGGGTTTCGCCACCTCTGACTTGAGCGTCGATTTTTGT
GATGCTCGTCAGGGGGGCGGAGCCTATGGAAAAACGCCAGCAACGCGGCCTTTTTACGGTTCCTGGCCTT
TTGCTGGCCTTTTGCTCACATGTGAGGGCCTATTTCCCATGATTCCTTCATATTTGCATATACGATACAA
GGCTGTTAGAGAGATAATTGGAATTAATTTGACTGTAAACACAAAGATATTAGTACAAAATACGTGACGT
AGAAAGTAATAATTTCTTGGGTAGTTTGCAGTTTTAAAATTATGTTTTAAAATGGACTATCATATGCTTA
CCGTAACTTGAAAGTATTTCGATTTCTTGGCTTTATATATCTTGTGGAAAGGACGAAACACCGCCACAAA
TCAGATTAATTTGTTT
