Features (pLannotate 1.2.2; 19 found; start..end, strand, type, name):
     79..122     +  misc_RNA       gRNA scaffold (fragment): guide RNA scaffold for the Streptococcus pyogenes CRISPR/Cas9 system
    169..454     +  enhancer       CMV enhancer: human cytomegalovirus immediate early enhancer; contains an 18-bp deletion relative to the standard CMV enhancer
    456..574     +  promoter       chicken β-actin promoter (fragment): contains a 21-bp deletion relative to the standard chicken β-actin promoter
    573..674     +  promoter       chicken β-actin promoter (fragment): contains a 21-bp deletion relative to the standard chicken β-actin promoter
    675..902     +  intron         hybrid intron: hybrid between chicken β-actin (CBA) and minute virus of mice (MMV) introns (Gray et al., 2011)
   1040..2641    +  CDS            Cas9(N): N-terminal portion of Streptococcus pyogenes Cas9 (Zetsche et al., 2015)
   2642..5140    +  CDS            Cas9(C): C-terminal portion of Streptococcus pyogenes Cas9 (Zetsche et al., 2015)
   5141..5188    +  CDS            nucleoplasmin NLS: bipartite nuclear localization signal from nucleoplasmin
   5222..5333    +  polyA_signal   bGH poly(A) signal: bovine growth hormone polyadenylation signal
   5438..5578    +  repeat_region  AAV2 ITR: inverted terminal repeat of adeno-associated virus serotype 2 inverted
   5583..5634    -  misc_feature   bom (fragment): basis of mobility region from pBR322
   5653..6108    +  rep_origin     f1 ori (sequence partly withheld): f1 bacteriophage origin of replication; arrow indicates direction of (+) strand synthesis
   6109..6158    -  misc_feature   bom (fragment): basis of mobility region from pBR322
   6260..6295    -  CDS            rop (fragment): Rop protein, which maintains plasmids at low copy number; rop
   6390..6494    +  promoter       AmpR promoter: bla
   6495..7355    +  CDS            AmpR: β-lactamase; bla; confers resistance to ampicillin, carbenicillin, and related antibiotics
   7526..8114    +  rep_origin     ori: high-copy-number ColE1/pMB1/pBR322/pUC origin of replication
   8176..8416    +  promoter       U6 promoter: RNA polymerase III promoter for human U6 snRNA
   8446..72      +  misc_RNA       gRNA scaffold (across the origin): guide RNA scaffold for the Streptococcus pyogenes CRISPR/Cas9 system
>Addgene plasmid #113770 | pCREB1.1.0-gDNA | addgene full sequence | sequence record 230556 | Addgene NGS Result
TAGAGCTAGAAATAGCAAGTTAAAATAAGGCTAGTCCGTTATCAACTTGAAAAAGTGGCACCGAGTCGGT
GCTTTTTTGTTTTAGAGCTAGAAATAGCAAGTTAAAATAAGGCTAGTCCGTTTTTAGCGCGTGCGCCAAT
TCTGCAGACAAATGGCTCTAGAGGTACCCGTTACATAACTTACGGTAAATGGCCCGCCTGGCTGACCGCC
CAACGACCCCCGCCCATTGACGTCAATAGTAACGCCAATAGGGACTTTCCATTGACGTCAATGGGTGGAG
TATTTACGGTAAACTGCCCACTTGGCAGTACATCAAGTGTATCATATGCCAAGTACGCCCCCTATTGACG
TCAATGACGGTAAATGGCCCGCCTGGCATTGTGCCCAGTACATGACCTTATGGGACTTTCCTACTTGGCA
GTACATCTACGTATTAGTCATCGCTATTACCATGGTCGAGGTGAGCCCCACGTTCTGCTTCACTCTCCCC
ATCTCCCCCCCCTCCCCACCCCCAATTTTGTATTTATTTATTTTTTAATTATTTTGTGCAGCGATGGGGG
CGGGGGGGGGGGGGTGCGGCGGCAGCCAATCAGAGCGGCGCGCTCCGAAAGTTTCCTTTTATGGCGAGGC
GGCGGCGGCGGCGGCCCTATAAAAAGCGAAGCGCGCGGCGGGCGGGAGTCGCTGCGCGCTGCCTTCGCCC
CGTGCCCCGCTCCGCCGCCGCCTCGCGCCGCCCGCCCCGGCTCTGACTGACCGCGTTACTCCCACAGGTG
AGCGGGCGGGACGGCCCTTCTCCTCCGGGCTGTAATTAGCTGAGCAAGAGGTAAGGGTTTAAGGGATGGT
TGGTTGGTGGGGTATTAATGTTTAATTACCTGGAGCACCTGCCTGAAATCACTTTTTTTCAGGTTGGACC
GGTGCCACCATGGACTATAAGGACCACGACGGAGACTACAAGGATCATGATATTGATTACAAAGACGATG
ACGATAAGATGGCCCCAAAGAAGAAGCGGAAGGTCGGTATCCACGGAGTCCCAGCAGCCGACAAGAAGTA
CAGCATCGGCCTGGACATCGGCACCAACTCTGTGGGCTGGGCCGTGATCACCGACGAGTACAAGGTGCCC
AGCAAGAAATTCAAGGTGCTGGGCAACACCGACCGGCACAGCATCAAGAAGAACCTGATCGGAGCCCTGC
TGTTCGACAGCGGCGAAACAGCCGAGGCCACCCGGCTGAAGAGAACCGCCAGAAGAAGATACACCAGACG
GAAGAACCGGATCTGCTATCTGCAAGAGATCTTCAGCAACGAGATGGCCAAGGTGGACGACAGCTTCTTC
CACAGACTGGAAGAGTCCTTCCTGGTGGAAGAGGATAAGAAGCACGAGCGGCACCCCATCTTCGGCAACA
TCGTGGACGAGGTGGCCTACCACGAGAAGTACCCCACCATCTACCACCTGAGAAAGAAACTGGTGGACAG
CACCGACAAGGCCGACCTGCGGCTGATCTATCTGGCCCTGGCCCACATGATCAAGTTCCGGGGCCACTTC
CTGATCGAGGGCGACCTGAACCCCGACAACAGCGACGTGGACAAGCTGTTCATCCAGCTGGTGCAGACCT
ACAACCAGCTGTTCGAGGAAAACCCCATCAACGCCAGCGGCGTGGACGCCAAGGCCATCCTGTCTGCCAG
ACTGAGCAAGAGCAGACGGCTGGAAAATCTGATCGCCCAGCTGCCCGGCGAGAAGAAGAATGGCCTGTTC
GGAAACCTGATTGCCCTGAGCCTGGGCCTGACCCCCAACTTCAAGAGCAACTTCGACCTGGCCGAGGATG
CCAAACTGCAGCTGAGCAAGGACACCTACGACGACGACCTGGACAACCTGCTGGCCCAGATCGGCGACCA
GTACGCCGACCTGTTTCTGGCCGCCAAGAACCTGTCCGACGCCATCCTGCTGAGCGACATCCTGAGAGTG
AACACCGAGATCACCAAGGCCCCCCTGAGCGCCTCTATGATCAAGAGATACGACGAGCACCACCAGGACC
TGACCCTGCTGAAAGCTCTCGTGCGGCAGCAGCTGCCTGAGAAGTACAAAGAGATTTTCTTCGACCAGAG
CAAGAACGGCTACGCCGGCTACATTGACGGCGGAGCCAGCCAGGAAGAGTTCTACAAGTTCATCAAGCCC
ATCCTGGAAAAGATGGACGGCACCGAGGAACTGCTCGTGAAGCTGAACAGAGAGGACCTGCTGCGGAAGC
AGCGGACCTTCGACAACGGCAGCATCCCCCACCAGATCCACCTGGGAGAGCTGCACGCCATTCTGCGGCG
GCAGGAAGATTTTTACCCATTCCTGAAGGACAACCGGGAAAAGATCGAGAAGATCCTGACCTTCCGCATC
CCCTACTACGTGGGCCCTCTGGCCAGGGGAAACAGCAGATTCGCCTGGATGACCAGAAAGAGCGAGGAAA
CCATCACCCCCTGGAACTTCGAGGAAGTGGTGGACAAGGGCGCTTCCGCCCAGAGCTTCATCGAGCGGAT
GACCAACTTCGATAAGAACCTGCCCAACGAGAAGGTGCTGCCCAAGCACAGCCTGCTGTACGAGTACTTC
ACCGTGTATAACGAGCTGACCAAAGTGAAATACGTGACCGAGGGAATGAGAAAGCCCGCCTTCCTGAGCG
GCGAGCAGAAAAAGGCCATCGTGGACCTGCTGTTCAAGACCAACCGGAAAGTGACCGTGAAGCAGCTGAA
AGAGGACTACTTCAAGAAAATCGAGTGCTTCGACTCCGTGGAAATCTCCGGCGTGGAAGATCGGTTCAAC
GCCTCCCTGGGCACATACCACGATCTGCTGAAAATTATCAAGGACAAGGACTTCCTGGACAATGAGGAAA
ACGAGGACATTCTGGAAGATATCGTGCTGACCCTGACACTGTTTGAGGACAGAGAGATGATCGAGGAACG
GCTGAAAACCTATGCCCACCTGTTCGACGACAAAGTGATGAAGCAGCTGAAGCGGCGGAGATACACCGGC
TGGGGCAGGCTGAGCCGGAAGCTGATCAACGGCATCCGGGACAAGCAGTCCGGCAAGACAATCCTGGATT
TCCTGAAGTCCGACGGCTTCGCCAACAGAAACTTCATGCAGCTGATCCACGACGACAGCCTGACCTTTAA
AGAGGACATCCAGAAAGCCCAGGTGTCCGGCCAGGGCGATAGCCTGCACGAGCACATTGCCAATCTGGCC
GGCAGCCCCGCCATTAAGAAGGGCATCCTGCAGACAGTGAAGGTGGTGGACGAGCTCGTGAAAGTGATGG
GCCGGCACAAGCCCGAGAACATCGTGATCGAAATGGCCAGAGAGAACCAGACCACCCAGAAGGGACAGAA
GAACAGCCGCGAGAGAATGAAGCGGATCGAAGAGGGCATCAAAGAGCTGGGCAGCCAGATCCTGAAAGAA
CACCCCGTGGAAAACACCCAGCTGCAGAACGAGAAGCTGTACCTGTACTACCTGCAGAATGGGCGGGATA
TGTACGTGGACCAGGAACTGGACATCAACCGGCTGTCCGACTACGATGTGGACCATATCGTGCCTCAGAG
CTTTCTGAAGGACGACTCCATCGACAACAAGGTGCTGACCAGAAGCGACAAGAACCGGGGCAAGAGCGAC
AACGTGCCCTCCGAAGAGGTCGTGAAGAAGATGAAGAACTACTGGCGGCAGCTGCTGAACGCCAAGCTGA
TTACCCAGAGAAAGTTCGACAATCTGACCAAGGCCGAGAGAGGCGGCCTGAGCGAACTGGATAAGGCCGG
CTTCATCAAGAGACAGCTGGTGGAAACCCGGCAGATCACAAAGCACGTGGCACAGATCCTGGACTCCCGG
ATGAACACTAAGTACGACGAGAATGACAAGCTGATCCGGGAAGTGAAAGTGATCACCCTGAAGTCCAAGC
TGGTGTCCGATTTCCGGAAGGATTTCCAGTTTTACAAAGTGCGCGAGATCAACAACTACCACCACGCCCA
CGACGCCTACCTGAACGCCGTCGTGGGAACCGCCCTGATCAAAAAGTACCCTAAGCTGGAAAGCGAGTTC
GTGTACGGCGACTACAAGGTGTACGACGTGCGGAAGATGATCGCCAAGAGCGAGCAGGAAATCGGCAAGG
CTACCGCCAAGTACTTCTTCTACAGCAACATCATGAACTTTTTCAAGACCGAGATTACCCTGGCCAACGG
CGAGATCCGGAAGCGGCCTCTGATCGAGACAAACGGCGAAACCGGGGAGATCGTGTGGGATAAGGGCCGG
GATTTTGCCACCGTGCGGAAAGTGCTGAGCATGCCCCAAGTGAATATCGTGAAAAAGACCGAGGTGCAGA
CAGGCGGCTTCAGCAAAGAGTCTATCCTGCCCAAGAGGAACAGCGATAAGCTGATCGCCAGAAAGAAGGA
CTGGGACCCTAAGAAGTACGGCGGCTTCGACAGCCCCACCGTGGCCTATTCTGTGCTGGTGGTGGCCAAA
GTGGAAAAGGGCAAGTCCAAGAAACTGAAGAGTGTGAAAGAGCTGCTGGGGATCACCATCATGGAAAGAA
GCAGCTTCGAGAAGAATCCCATCGACTTTCTGGAAGCCAAGGGCTACAAAGAAGTGAAAAAGGACCTGAT
CATCAAGCTGCCTAAGTACTCCCTGTTCGAGCTGGAAAACGGCCGGAAGAGAATGCTGGCCTCTGCCGGC
GAACTGCAGAAGGGAAACGAACTGGCCCTGCCCTCCAAATATGTGAACTTCCTGTACCTGGCCAGCCACT
ATGAGAAGCTGAAGGGCTCCCCCGAGGATAATGAGCAGAAACAGCTGTTTGTGGAACAGCACAAGCACTA
CCTGGACGAGATCATCGAGCAGATCAGCGAGTTCTCCAAGAGAGTGATCCTGGCCGACGCTAATCTGGAC
AAAGTGCTGTCCGCCTACAACAAGCACCGGGATAAGCCCATCAGAGAGCAGGCCGAGAATATCATCCACC
TGTTTACCCTGACCAATCTGGGAGCCCCTGCCGCCTTCAAGTACTTTGACACCACCATCGACCGGAAGAG
GTACACCAGCACCAAAGAGGTGCTGGACGCCACCCTGATCCACCAGAGCATCACCGGCCTGTACGAGACA
CGGATCGACCTGTCTCAGCTGGGAGGCGACAAAAGGCCGGCGGCCACGAAAAAGGCCGGCCAGGCAAAAA
AGAAAAAGTAAGAATTCCTAGAGCTCGCTGATCAGCCTCGACTGTGCCTTCTAGTTGCCAGCCATCTGTT
GTTTGCCCCTCCCCCGTGCCTTCCTTGACCCTGGAAGGTGCCACTCCCACTGTCCTTTCCTAATAAAATG
AGGAAATTGCATCGCATTGTCTGAGTAGGTGTCATTCTATTCTGGGGGGTGGGGTGGGGCAGGACAGCAA
GGGGGAGGATTGGGAAGAGAATAGCAGGCATGCTGGGGAGCGGCCGCAGGAACCCCTAGTGATGGAGTTG
GCCACTCCCTCTCTGCGCGCTCGCTCGCTCACTGAGGCCGGGCGACCAAAGGTCGCCCGACGCCCGGGCT
TTGCCCGGGCGGCCTCAGTGAGCGAGCGAGCGCGCAGCTGCCTGCAGGGGCGCCTGATGCGGTATTTTCT
CCTTACGCATCTGTGCGGTATTTCACACCGCATA
[95 nt withheld, positions 5635-5729]
T
[46 nt withheld, positions 5731-5776]
C
[141 nt withheld, positions 5778-5918]
CCTTTGACGTTGGAGTCCACGTTCTTT
[37 nt withheld, positions 5946-5982]
ACTCTATCTCGGGCTATTCTTTTGATTTATAAGGGATTTTGCCGATTTCGGTCTATTGGTTAAAAAATGA
GCTGATTTAACAAAAATTTAACGCGAATTTTAACAAAATATTAACGTTTACAATTTTATGGTGCACTCTC
AGTACAATCTGCTCTGATGCCGCATAGTTAAGCCAGCCCCGACACCCGCCAACACCCGCTGACGCGCCCT
GACGGGCTTGTCTGCTCCCGGCATCCGCTTACAGACAAGCTGTGACCGTCTCCGGGAGCTGCATGTGTCA
GAGGTTTTCACCGTCATCACCGAAACGCGCGAGACGAAAGGGCCTCGTGATACGCCTATTTTTATAGGTT
AATGTCATGATAATAATGGTTTCTTAGACGTCAGGTGGCACTTTTCGGGGAAATGTGCGCGGAACCCCTA
TTTGTTTATTTTTCTAAATACATTCAAATATGTATCCGCTCATGAGACAATAACCCTGATAAATGCTTCA
ATAATATTGAAAAAGGAAGAGTATGAGTATTCAACATTTCCGTGTCGCCCTTATTCCCTTTTTTGCGGCA
TTTTGCCTTCCTGTTTTTGCTCACCCAGAAACGCTGGTGAAAGTAAAAGATGCTGAAGATCAGTTGGGTG
CACGAGTGGGTTACATCGAACTGGATCTCAACAGCGGTAAGATCCTTGAGAGTTTTCGCCCCGAAGAACG
TTTTCCAATGATGAGCACTTTTAAAGTTCTGCTATGTGGCGCGGTATTATCCCGTATTGACGCCGGGCAA
GAGCAACTCGGTCGCCGCATACACTATTCTCAGAATGACTTGGTTGAGTACTCACCAGTCACAGAAAAGC
ATCTTACGGATGGCATGACAGTAAGAGAATTATGCAGTGCTGCCATAACCATGAGTGATAACACTGCGGC
CAACTTACTTCTGACAACGATCGGAGGACCGAAGGAGCTAACCGCTTTTTTGCACAACATGGGGGATCAT
GTAACTCGCCTTGATCGTTGGGAACCGGAGCTGAATGAAGCCATACCAAACGACGAGCGTGACACCACGA
TGCCTGTAGCAATGGCAACAACGTTGCGCAAACTATTAACTGGCGAACTACTTACTCTAGCTTCCCGGCA
ACAATTAATAGACTGGATGGAGGCGGATAAAGTTGCAGGACCACTTCTGCGCTCGGCCCTTCCGGCTGGC
TGGTTTATTGCTGATAAATCTGGAGCCGGTGAGCGTGGAAGCCGCGGTATCATTGCAGCACTGGGGCCAG
ATGGTAAGCCCTCCCGTATCGTAGTTATCTACACGACGGGGAGTCAGGCAACTATGGATGAACGAAATAG
ACAGATCGCTGAGATAGGTGCCTCACTGATTAAGCATTGGTAACTGTCAGACCAAGTTTACTCATATATA
CTTTAGATTGATTTAAAACTTCATTTTTAATTTAAAAGGATCTAGGTGAAGATCCTTTTTGATAATCTCA
TGACCAAAATCCCTTAACGTGAGTTTTCGTTCCACTGAGCGTCAGACCCCGTAGAAAAGATCAAAGGATC
TTCTTGAGATCCTTTTTTTCTGCGCGTAATCTGCTGCTTGCAAACAAAAAAACCACCGCTACCAGCGGTG
GTTTGTTTGCCGGATCAAGAGCTACCAACTCTTTTTCCGAAGGTAACTGGCTTCAGCAGAGCGCAGATAC
CAAATACTGTTCTTCTAGTGTAGCCGTAGTTAGGCCACCACTTCAAGAACTCTGTAGCACCGCCTACATA
CCTCGCTCTGCTAATCCTGTTACCAGTGGCTGCTGCCAGTGGCGATAAGTCGTGTCTTACCGGGTTGGAC
TCAAGACGATAGTTACCGGATAAGGCGCAGCGGTCGGGCTGAACGGGGGGTTCGTGCACACAGCCCAGCT
TGGAGCGAACGACCTACACCGAACTGAGATACCTACAGCGTGAGCTATGAGAAAGCGCCACGCTTCCCGA
AGGGAGAAAGGCGGACAGGTATCCGGTAAGCGGCAGGGTCGGAACAGGAGAGCGCACGAGGGAGCTTCCA
GGGGGAAACGCCTGGTATCTTTATAGTCCTGTCGGGTTTCGCCACCTCTGACTTGAGCGTCGATTTTTGT
GATGCTCGTCAGGGGGGCGGAGCCTATGGAAAAACGCCAGCAACGCGGCCTTTTTACGGTTCCTGGCCTT
TTGCTGGCCTTTTGCTCACATGTGAGGGCCTATTTCCCATGATTCCTTCATATTTGCATATACGATACAA
GGCTGTTAGAGAGATAATTGGAATTAATTTGACTGTAAACACAAAGATATTAGTACAAAATACGTGACGT
AGAAAGTAATAATTTCTTGGGTAGTTTGCAGTTTTAAAATTATGTTTTAAAATGGACTATCATATGCTTA
CCGTAACTTGAAAGTATTTCGATTTCTTGGCTTTATATATCTTGTGGAAAGGACGAAACACCGGCCACAA
ATCAGATTAATTTGTTT
